>Addgene plasmid #163003 | pAT9995-evoABE | addgene full sequence | sequence record 322149 | Addgene NGS Result
ACATTTCCCCGAAAAGTGCCACCTGACGTCCAGCAGAGATCCACTTTGGCGCCGGCTCGAGTGGCTCCGG
TGCCCGTCAGTGGGCAGAGCGCACATCGCCCACAGTCCCCGAGAAGTTGGGGGGAGGGGTCGGCAATTGA
ACCGGTGCCTAGAGAAGGTGGCGCGGGGTAAACTGGGAAAGTGATGTCGTGTACTGGCTCCGCCTTTTTC
CCGAGGGTGGGGGAGAACCGTATATAAGTGCAGTAGTCGCCGTGAACGTTCTTTTTCGCAACGGGTTTGC
CGCCAGAACACAGGTGTCGTGACGCGGGATCCGCCACCATGGATTACAAAGACGATGACGATAAGATGGC
CCCAAAGAAGAAGCGGAAGGTCGGTATCCACGGAGTCCCAGCAGCCAGTGAGGTCGAATTTAGTCATGAG
TATTGGATGAGACACGCCCTGACCCTTGCAAAACGCGCCTGGGATGAAAGGGAAGTCCCTGTGGGGGCCG
TCCTTGTCCATAATAATCGAGTGATTGGAGAGGGCTGGAATCGCCCTATTGGAAGGCACGACCCCACTGC
ACACGCAGAGATTATGGCTCTCCGACAGGGTGGACTGGTAATGCAGAATTACCGGCTGATCGACGCCACC
CTCTATGTCACTCTTGAACCCTGTGTAATGTGCGCTGGCGCCATGATCCACAGCAGAATAGGAAGAGTCG
TCTTCGGCGCTAGAGATGCTAAAACTGGAGCTGCAGGGAGTTTGATGGATGTACTCCACCACCCCGGGAT
GAATCATCGGGTGGAGATAACCGAAGGAATCCTGGCTGATGAATGCGCTGCTCTGTTGAGCGATTTCTTT
AGGATGAGGAGGCAGGAGATTAAGGCACAAAAGAAAGCTCAGAGCTCTACTGACAGTGGGGGGAGTTCCG
GTGGATCTAGTGGTAGCGAGACACCCGGGACTTCCGAAAGTGCTACCCCAGAATCATCCGGGGGGAGTTC
AGGCGGAAGTTCTGAAGTAGAGTTCTCTCACGAGTATTGGATGCGCCACGCACTGACACTGGCTAAGCGG
GCAAGGGACGAACGAGAAGTCCCAGTCGGGGCTGTCCTCGTCTTGAATAATAGAGTTATTGGGGAGGGGT
GGAACCGAGCTATTGGACTGCATGACCCAACTGCACACGCTGAAATTATGGCCTTGAGACAGGGCGGTCT
CGTAATGCAGAATTATAGATTGATAGATGCTACTTTGTATGTGACTTTCGAGCCATGCGTCATGTGTGCC
GGGGCAATGATCCACAGCAGAATTGGAAGGGTTGTATTCGGCGTCCGAAACGCTAAGACCGGGGCTGCCG
GGTCTCTCATGGACGTCCTTCACTATCCTGGTATGAATCACCGAGTGGAAATTACCGAAGGAATCCTCGC
TGACGAATGCGCAGCCCTCCTCTGTTATTTCTTTCGGATGCCAAGACAGGTCTTTAATGCTCAGAAGAAA
GCTCAGTCCTCCACTGACTCAGGTGGCTCCAGCGGTGGAAGCTCAGGATCTGAGACCCCAGGAACATCTG
AGTCAGCCACTCCTGAATCCTCAGGTGGTAGCTCTGGGGGGTCTGACAAGAAGTACAGCATCGGCCTGGC
CATCGGCACCAACTCTGTGGGCTGGGCCGTGATCACCGACGAGTACAAGGTGCCCAGCAAGAAATTCAAG
GTGCTGGGCAACACCGACCGGCACAGCATCAAGAAGAACCTGATCGGAGCCCTGCTGTTCGACAGCGGCG
AAACAGCCGAGGCCACCCGGCTGAAGAGAACCGCCAGAAGAAGATACACCAGACGGAAGAACCGGATCTG
CTATCTGCAAGAGATCTTCAGCAACGAGATGGCCAAGGTGGACGACAGCTTCTTCCACAGACTGGAAGAG
TCCTTCCTGGTGGAAGAGGATAAGAAGCACGAGCGGCACCCCATCTTCGGCAACATCGTGGACGAGGTGG
CCTACCACGAGAAGTACCCCACCATCTACCACCTGAGAAAGAAACTGGTGGACAGCACCGACAAGGCCGA
CCTGCGGCTGATCTATCTGGCCCTGGCCCACATGATCAAGTTCCGGGGCCACTTCCTGATCGAGGGCGAC
CTGAACCCCGACAACAGCGACGTGGACAAGCTGTTCATCCAGCTGGTGCAGACCTACAACCAGCTGTTCG
AGGAAAACCCCATCAACGCCAGCGGCGTGGACGCCAAGGCCATCCTGTCTGCCAGACTGAGCAAGAGCAG
ACGGCTGGAAAATCTGATCGCCCAGCTGCCCGGCGAGAAGAAGAATGGCCTGTTCGGAAACCTGATTGCC
CTGAGCCTGGGCCTGACCCCCAACTTCAAGAGCAACTTCGACCTGGCCGAGGATGCCAAACTGCAGCTGA
GCAAGGACACCTACGACGACGACCTGGACAACCTGCTGGCCCAGATCGGCGACCAGTACGCCGACCTGTT
TCTGGCCGCCAAGAACCTGTCCGACGCCATCCTGCTGAGCGACATCCTGAGAGTGAACACCGAGATCACC
AAGGCCCCCCTGAGCGCCTCTATGATCAAGAGATACGACGAGCACCACCAGGACCTGACCCTGCTGAAAG
CTCTCGTGCGGCAGCAGCTGCCTGAGAAGTACAAAGAGATTTTCTTCGACCAGAGCAAGAACGGCTACGC
CGGCTACATTGACGGCGGAGCCAGCCAGGAAGAGTTCTACAAGTTCATCAAGCCCATCCTGGAAAAGATG
GACGGCACCGAGGAACTGCTCGTGAAGCTGAACAGAGAGGACCTGCTGCGGAAGCAGCGGACCTTCGACA
ACGGCAGCATCCCCCACCAGATCCACCTGGGAGAGCTGCACGCCATTCTGCGGCGGCAGGAAGATTTTTA
CCCATTCCTGAAGGACAACCGGGAAAAGATCGAGAAGATCCTGACCTTCCGCATCCCCTACTACGTGGGC
CCTCTGGCCAGGGGAAACAGCAGATTCGCCTGGATGACCAGAAAGAGCGAGGAAACCATCACCCCCTGGA
ACTTCGAGGAAGTGGTGGACAAGGGCGCTTCCGCCCAGAGCTTCATCGAGCGGGTGACCAACTTCGATAA
GAACCTGCCCAACGAGAAGGTGCTGCCCAAGCACAGCCTGCTGAACGAGTACTTCACCGTGTATAACGAG
CTGACCGAAGTGAAATACGTGACCGAGGGAATGAGAAAGCCCGCCTTCCTGAGCGGCGAGCAGAAAAAGG
CCATCGTGGACCTGCTGTTCAAGACCAACCGGAAAGTGACCGTGAAGCAGCTGAAAGAGGACTACTTCAA
GAAAATCGAGTGCTTCGACTCCGTGGAAATCTCCGGCGTGGAAGATCGGTTCAACGCCTCCCTGGGCACA
TACCACGATCTGCTGAAAATTATCAAGGACAAGGACTTCCTGGACAATGAGGAAAACGAGGACATTCTGG
AAGATATCGTGCTGACCCTGACACTGTTTGAGGACAGAGAGATGATCGAGGAACGGCTGAAAACCTATGC
CCACCTGTTCGACGACAAAGTGATGAAGCAGCTGAAGCGGCGGAGATACACCGGCTGGGGCCAGCTGAGC
CGGAAGCTGATCAACGGCATCCGGGACAAGCAGTCCGGCAAGACAATCCTGGATTTCCTGAAGTCCGACG
GCTTCGCCAACAGAAACTTCATGCAGCTGATCCACGACGACAGCCTGACCTTTAAAGAGGACATCCAGAA
AGCCCAGGTGTCCGGCCAGGGCGATAGCCTGCACGAGCACATTGCCAATCTGGCCGGCAGCCCCGCCATT
AAGAAGGGCATCCTGCAGACAGTGAAGGTGGTGGACGAGCTCGTGAAAGTGATGGGCCGGCACAAGCCCG
AGAACATCGTGATCGAAATGGCCAGAGAGAACCAGACCACCCAGAAGGGACAGAAGAACAGCCGCGAGAG
AATGAAGCGGATCGAAGAGGGCATCAAAGAGCTGGGCAGCCAGATCCTGAAAGAACACCCCGTGGAAAAC
ACCCAGCTGCAGAACGAGAAGCTGTACCTGTACTACCTGCAGAATGGGCGGGATATGTACGTGGACCAGG
AACTGGACATCAACCGGCTGTCCGACTACGATGTGGACCATATCGTGCCTCAGAGCTTTCTGAAGGACGA
CTCCATCGACAACAAGGTGCTGACCAGAAGCGACAAGAACCGGGGCAAGAGCGACAACGTGCCCTCCGAA
GAGGTCGTGAAGAAGATGAAGAACTACTGGCGGCAGCTGCTGAACGCCAAGCTGATTACCCAGAGAAAGT
TCGACAATCTGACCAAGGCCGAGAGAGGCGGCCTGAGCGAACTGGATAAGGCCGGCTTCATCAAGAGACA
GCTGGTGGAAACCCGGCAGATCACAAAGCACGTGGCACAGATCCTGGACTCCCGGATGAACACTAAGTAC
GACGAGAATGACAAGCTGATCCGGGAAGTGAAAGTGATCACCCTGAAGTCCAAGCTGGTGTCCGATTTCC
GGAAGGATTTCCAGTTTTACAAAGTGCGCGAGATCAACAACTACCACCACGCCCACGACGCGTACCTGAA
CGCCGTCGTGGGAACCGCCCTGATCAAAAAGTACCCTAAGCTGGAAAGCGAGTTCGTGTACGGCGACTAC
AAGGTGTACGACGTACGGAAGATGATCGCCAAGAGCGAGCAGGAAATCGGCAAGGCTACCGCCAAGTACT
TCTTCTACAGCAACATCATGAACTTTTTCAAGACCGAGATTACCCTGGCCAACGGCGAGATCCGGAAGCG
GCCTCTGATCGAGACAAACGGCGAAACCGGGGAGATCGTGTGGGATAAGGGCCGGGATTTTGCCACCGTG
CGGAAAGTGCTGAGCATGCCCCAAGTGAATATCGTGAAAAAGACCGAGGTGCAGACAGGCGGCTTCAGCA
AAGAGTCTATCCTGCCCAAGAGGAACAGCGATAAGCTGATCGCCAGAAAGAAGGACTGGGACCCTAAGAA
GTACGGCGGCTTCGACAGCCCCACCGTGGCCTATTCTGTGCTGGTGGTGGCCAAAGTGGAAAAGGGCAAG
TCCAAGAAACTGAAGAGTGTGAAAGAGCTGCTGGGGATCACCATCATGGAAAGAAGCAGCTTCGAGAAGA
ATCCCATCGACTTTCTGGAAGCCAAGGGCTACAAAGAAGTGAAAAAGGACCTGATCATCAAGCTGCCTAA
GTACTCCCTGTTCGAGCTGGAAAACGGCCGGAAGAGAATGCTGGCCTCTGCCGGCGAACTGCAGAAGGGA
AACGAACTGGCCCTGCCCTCCAAATATGTGAACTTCCTGTACCTGGCCAGCCACTATGAGAAGCTGAAGG
GCTCCCCCGAGGATAATGAGCAGAAACAGCTGTTTGTGGAACAGCACAAGCACTACCTGGACGAGATCAT
CGAGCAGATCAGCGAGTTCTCCAAGAGAGTGATCCTGGCCGACGCTAATCTGGACAAAGTGCTGTCCGCC
TACAACAAGCACCGGGATAAGCCCATCAGAGAGCAGGCCGAGAATATCATCCACCTGTTTACCCTGACCA
ATCTGGGAGCCCCTGCCGCCTTCAAGTACTTTGACACCACCATCGACCGGAAGAGGTACACCAGCACCAA
AGAGGTGCTGGACGCCACCCTGATCCACCAGAGCATCACCGGCCTGTACGAGACACGGATCGACCTGTCT
CAGCTGGGAGGCGACAAAAGGCCGGCGGCCACGAAAAAGGCCGGCCAGGCAAAAAAGAAAAAGTAAGAAT
TCCTAGAGCTCGCTGATCAGCCTCGACTGTGCCTTCTAGTTGCCAGCCATCTGTTGTTTGCCCCTCCCCC
GTGCCTTCCTTGACCCTGGAAGGTGCCACTCCCACTGTCCTTTCCTAATAAAATGAGGAAATTGCATCGC
ATTGTCTGAGTAGGTGTCATTCTATTCTGGGGGGTGGGGTGGGGCAGGACAGCAAGGGGGAGGATTGGGA
AGAGAATAGCAGGCATGCTGGGGAGCGGCCGCTGAGCAAAAGGCCAGCAAAAGGCCAGGAACCGTAAAAA
GGCCGCGTTGCTGGCGTTTTTCCATAGGCTCCGCCCCCCTGACGAGCATCACAAAAATCGACGCTCAAGT
CAGAGGTGGCGAAACCCGACAGGACTATAAAGATACCAGGCGTTTCCCCCTGGAAGCTCCCTCGTGCGCT
CTCCTGTTCCGACCCTGCCGCTTACCGGATACCTGTCCGCCTTTCTCCCTTCGGGAAGCGTGGCGCTTTC
TCATAGCTCACGCTGTAGGTATCTCAGTTCGGTGTAGGTCGTTCGCTCCAAGCTGGGCTGTGTGCACGAA
CCCCCCGTTCAGCCCGACCGCTGCGCCTTATCCGGTAACTATCGTCTTGAGTCCAACCCGGTAAGACACG
ACTTATCGCCACTGGCAGCAGCCACTGGTAACAGGATTAGCAGAGCGAGGTATGTAGGCGGTGCTACAGA
GTTCTTGAAGTGGTGGCCTAACTACGGCTACACTAGAAGAACAGTATTTGGTATCTGCGCTCTGCTGAAG
CCAGTTACCTTCGGAAAAAGAGTTGGTAGCTCTTGATCCGGCAAACAAACCACCGCTGGTAGCGGTGGTT
TTTTTGTTTGCAAGCAGCAGATTACGCGCAGAAAAAAAGGATCTCAAGAAGATCCTTTGATCTTTTCTAC
GGGGTCTGACGCTCAGTGGAACGAAAACTCACGTTAAGGGATTTTGGTCATGAGATTATCAAAAAGGATC
TTCACCTAGATCCTTTTAAATTAAAAATGAAGTTTTAAATCAATCTAAAGTATATATGAGTAAACTTGGT
CTGACAGTTACCAATGCTTAATCAGTGAGGCACCTATCTCAGCGATCTGTCTATTTCGTTCATCCATAGT
TGCCTGACTCCCCGTCGTGTAGATAACTACGATACGGGAGGGCTTACCATCTGGCCCCAGTGCTGCAATG
ATACCGCGAGACCCACGCTCACCGGCTCCAGATTTATCAGCAATAAACCAGCCAGCCGGAAGGGCCGAGC
GCAGAAGTGGTCCTGCAACTTTATCCGCCTCCATCCAGTCTATTAATTGTTGCCGGGAAGCTAGAGTAAG
TAGTTCGCCAGTTAATAGTTTGCGCAACGTTGTTGCCATTGCTACAGGCATCGTGGTGTCACGCTCGTCG
TTTGGTATGGCTTCATTCAGCTCCGGTTCCCAACGATCAAGGCGAGTTACATGATCCCCCATGTTGTGCA
AAAAAGCGGTTAGCTCCTTCGGTCCTCCGATCGTTGTCAGAAGTAAGTTGGCCGCAGTGTTATCACTCAT
GGTTATGGCAGCACTGCATAATTCTCTTACTGTCATGCCATCCGTAAGATGCTTTTCTGTGACTGGTGAG
TACTCAACCAAGTCATTCTGAGAATAGTGTATGCGGCGACCGAGTTGCTCTTGCCCGGCGTCAATACGGG
ATAATACCGCGCCACATAGCAGAACTTTAAAAGTGCTCATCATTGGAAAACGTTCTTCGGGGCGAAAACT
CTCAAGGATCTTACCGCTGTTGAGATCCAGTTCGATGTAACCCACTCGTGCACCCAACTGATCTTCAGCA
TCTTTTACTTTCACCAGCGTTTCTGGGTGAGCAAAAACAGGAAGGCAAAATGCCGCAAAAAAGGGAATAA
GGGCGACACGGAAATGTTGAATACTCATACTCTTCCTTTTTCAATATTATTGAAGCATTTATCAGGGTTA
TTGTCTCATGAGCGGATACATATTTGAATGTATTTAGAAAAATAAACAAATAGGGGTTCCGCGC
Features (pLannotate 1.2.2; 9 found; start..end, strand, type, name):
     82..293     +  promoter       EF-1α core promoter: core promoter for human elongation factor EF-1α
    397..873     +  CDS            tadA: TADA_ECOLI - Also known as yfhC. Experimental evidence at protein level: Swiss-Prot protein existence level 1. Catalyzes the deamination of adenosine to inosine at the wobble position 34 of tRNA(Arg2). Essential for cell viability. From Escherichia coli (strain K12).
    994..1485    +  CDS            tadA: TADA_ECOLI - Also known as yfhC. Experimental evidence at protein level: Swiss-Prot protein existence level 1. Catalyzes the deamination of adenosine to inosine at the wobble position 34 of tRNA(Arg2). Essential for cell viability. From Escherichia coli (strain K12).
   1585..5685    +  CDS            evoCas9: Streptococcus pyogenes Cas9 variant with improved specificity (Casini et al., 2018) generates RNA-guided double strand breaks in DNA
   5686..5733    +  CDS            nucleoplasmin NLS: bipartite nuclear localization signal from nucleoplasmin
   5767..5878    +  polyA_signal   bGH poly(A) signal: bovine growth hormone polyadenylation signal
   6039..6627    -  rep_origin     ori: high-copy-number ColE1/pMB1/pBR322/pUC origin of replication
   6798..7658    -  CDS            AmpR: β-lactamase; bla; confers resistance to ampicillin, carbenicillin, and related antibiotics
   7659..7763    -  promoter       AmpR promoter: bla
