[The description below was written by a language model from this plasmid's Addgene catalogue record and pLannotate feature annotations shown in this document.]
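Description:
pAT9995-evoABE is a mammalian expression plasmid built on a pUC19 backbone that encodes evoABE, a synthetic adenine base editor in which the deaminase module is fused to the increased-fidelity evoCas9 variant of Streptococcus pyogenes Cas9. It is propagated in E. coli through the high-copy ColE1/pUC origin and selected with ampicillin via the β-lactamase gene and its native bla promoter. No mammalian selection marker or reporter is annotated in the 7.8 kb sequence, and no guide RNA cassette is annotated either, so the targeting guide would presumably have to come from a separate construct.

Expression is driven by the EF-1α promoter, annotated as the compact core version, and terminated by the bovine growth hormone polyadenylation signal. The open reading frame contains two tandem copies of the E. coli tRNA adenosine deaminase TadA, an arrangement typical of ABE7.10-style editors that pair a wild-type with an evolved TadA monomer, although the record does not specify which variants are present. These are followed by the evoCas9 coding sequence. The feature annotation describes evoCas9 generically as a double-strand-cutting nuclease, and the record does not state whether a nickase mutation is present, as is usual for base editors. The catalogue lists an N-terminal 3xFLAG tag and SV40 nuclear localisation signals at both ends, whereas the automated annotation calls the C-terminal signal a bipartite nucleoplasmin NLS and does not detect the N-terminal tag or NLS.

According to the associated publication title, the plasmid was used to test whether increased-fidelity Cas9 variants reduce the mismatch tolerance of adenine and cytosine base editors. Its typical use is therefore A•T to G•C editing in transfected mammalian cells.
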