Addgene plasmid #163003: pAT9995-evoABE
Purpose: plasmid expressing evoABE
Depositing lab: Ervin Welker. Depositing organization: HUN-REN Research Centre for Natural Sciences. Publication: BEAR reveals that increased fidelity variants can successfully reduce the mismatch tolerance of adenine but not cytosine base editors. Talas A, Simon DA, Kulcsar PI, Varga E, Krausz SL, Welker E. Nat Commun. 2021 Nov 3;12(1):6353. doi: 10.1038/s41467-021-26461-y. PubMed 34732717.
Backbone
  Vector backbone: pUC19
  Vector type: Mammalian Expression, CRISPR
Growth in bacteria
  Bacterial resistance: Ampicillin, 100 μg/mL
  Growth temperature: 37°C
  Growth strain: NEB Stable
  Copy number: High Copy
Gene/Insert
  Gene/Insert name: evoABE
  Species: Synthetic
  Promoter: EF1-a
  Tag / fusion protein: 3xFLAG (N terminal on insert); SV40 NLS (N terminal on insert); SV40 NLS (C terminal on insert)
  Cloning method: Gibson Cloning
  Sequencing primers: 5′ TATAAGTGCAGTAGTCGCCG; 3′ TGCTGGCCTTTTGCTC
Terms and licenses: Academic/Nonprofit Terms; Industry Terms: Not Available to Industry
How to cite: pAT9995-evoABE was a gift from Ervin Welker (Addgene plasmid # 163003 ; http://n2t.net/addgene:163003 ; RRID:Addgene_163003)
